>Addgene plasmid #232894 | pML104-LEU2-3 | addgene full sequence | sequence record 462276 | Addgene NGS Result
GTAAAACGACGGCCAGTGAGCGCGCGTAATACGACTCACTATAGGGCGAATTGGGTACCGGGCCCCCCCT
CGAGGTCGACGGTATCGATAAGCTTGATATCGAATTCAGTCTACTAGTCAGTTCGAGTTTATCATTATCA
ATACTGCCATTTCAAAGAATACGTAAATAATTAATAGTAGTGATTTTCCTAACTTTATTTAGTCAAAAAA
TTAGCCTTTTAATTCTGCTGTAACCCGTACATGCCCAAAATAGGGGGCGGGTTACACAGAATATATAACA
TCGTAGGTGTCTGGGTGAACAGTTTATTCCTGGCATCCACTAAATATAATGGAGCCCGCTTTTTAAGCTG
GCATCCAGAAAAAAAAAGAATCCCAGCACCAAAATATTGTTTTCTTCACCAACCATCAGTTCATAGGTCC
ATTCTCTTAGCGCAACTACAGAGAACAGGGGCACAAACAGGCAAAAAACGGGCACAACCTCAATGGAGTG
ATGCAACCTGCCTGGAGTAAATGATGACACAAGGCAATTGACCCACGCATGTATCTATCTCATTTTCTTA
CACCTTCTATTACCTTCTGCTCTCTCTGATTTGGAAAAAGCTGAAAAAAAAGGTTGAAACCAGTTCCCTG
AAATTATTCCCCTACTTGACTAATAAGTATATAAAGACGGTAGGTATTGATTGTAATTCTGTAAATCTAT
TTCTTAAACTTCTTAAATTCTACTTTTATAGTTAGTCTTTTTTTTAGTTTTAAAACACCAAGAACTTAGT
TTCGAATAAACACACATAAACAAACAAAAGATCTGATATGGATCGAATTAGATCTCGCCACCATGGACAA
GAAGTATTCTATCGGACTGGACATCGGGACTAATAGCGTCGGGTGGGCCGTCATCACTGACGAGTACAAG
GTGCCCTCTAAGAAGTTCAAGGTGCTCGGGAACACCGACCGGCATTCCATCAAGAAAAATCTGATCGGAG
CTCTCCTCTTTGATTCAGGGGAGACCGCTGAAGCAACCCGCCTCAAGCGGACTGCTAGACGGCGGTACAC
CAGGAGGAAGAACCGGATTTGTTACCTTCAAGAGATATTCTCCAACGAAATGGCAAAGGTCGACGACAGC
TTCTTCCATAGGCTGGAAGAATCATTCCTCGTGGAAGAGGATAAGAAGCATGAACGGCATCCCATCTTCG
GTAATATCGTCGACGAGGTGGCCTATCACGAGAAATACCCAACCATCTACCATCTTCGCAAAAAGCTGGT
GGACTCAACCGACAAGGCAGACCTCCGGCTTATCTACCTGGCCCTGGCCCACATGATTAAGTTCAGAGGC
CACTTCCTGATCGAGGGCGACCTCAATCCTGACAATAGCGATGTGGATAAACTGTTCATCCAGCTGGTGC
AGACTTACAACCAGCTCTTTGAAGAGAACCCCATCAATGCAAGCGGAGTCGATGCCAAGGCCATTCTGTC
AGCCCGGCTGTCAAAGAGCCGCAGACTTGAGAATCTTATCGCTCAGCTGCCGGGTGAAAAGAAAAATGGA
CTGTTCGGGAACCTGATTGCTCTTTCACTTGGGCTGACTCCCAATTTCAAGTCTAATTTCGACCTGGCAG
AGGATGCCAAGCTGCAACTGTCCAAGGACACCTATGATGACGATCTCGACAACCTCCTGGCCCAGATCGG
TGACCAATACGCCGACCTTTTCCTTGCTGCTAAGAATCTTTCTGACGCCATCCTGCTGTCTGACATTCTC
CGCGTGAACACTGAAATCACCAAGGCCCCTCTTTCAGCTTCAATGATTAAGCGGTATGATGAGCACCACC
AGGACCTGACCCTGCTTAAGGCACTCGTCCGGCAGCAGCTTCCGGAGAAGTACAAGGAAATCTTCTTTGA
CCAGTCAAAGAATGGATACGCCGGCTACATCGACGGAGGTGCCTCCCAAGAGGAATTTTATAAGTTTATC
AAACCTATCCTTGAGAAGATGGACGGCACCGAAGAGCTCCTCGTGAAACTGAATCGGGAGGATCTGCTGC
GGAAGCAGCGCACTTTCGACAATGGGAGCATTCCCCACCAGATCCATCTTGGGGAGCTTCACGCCATCCT
TCGGCGCCAAGAGGACTTCTACCCCTTTCTTAAGGACAACAGGGAGAAGATTGAGAAAATTCTCACTTTC
CGCATCCCCTACTACGTGGGACCCCTCGCCAGAGGAAATAGCCGGTTTGCTTGGATGACCAGAAAGTCAG
AAGAAACTATCACTCCCTGGAACTTCGAAGAGGTGGTGGACAAGGGAGCCAGCGCTCAGTCATTCATCGA
ACGGATGACTAACTTCGATAAGAACCTCCCCAATGAGAAGGTCCTGCCGAAACATTCCCTGCTCTACGAG
TACTTTACCGTGTACAACGAGCTGACCAAGGTGAAATATGTCACCGAAGGGATGAGGAAGCCCGCATTCC
TGTCAGGCGAACAAAAGAAGGCAATTGTGGACCTTCTGTTCAAGACCAATAGAAAGGTGACCGTGAAGCA
GCTGAAGGAGGACTATTTCAAGAAAATTGAATGCTTCGACTCTGTGGAGATTAGCGGGGTCGAAGATCGG
TTCAACGCAAGCCTGGGTACCTACCATGATCTGCTTAAGATCATCAAGGACAAGGATTTTCTGGACAATG
AGGAGAAAGAGGACATCCTTGAGGACATTGTCCTGACTCTCACTCTGTTCGAGGACCGGGAAATGATCGA
GGAGAGGCTTAAGACCTACGCCCATCTGTTCGACGATAAAGTGATGAAGCAACTTAAACGGAGAAGATAT
ACCGGATGGGGACGCCTTAGCCGCAAACTCATCAACGGAATCCGGGACAAACAGAGCGGAAAGACCATTC
TTGATTTCCTTAAGAGCGACGGATTCGCTAATCGCAACTTCATGCAACTTATCCATGATGATTCCCTGAC
CTTTAAGGAGGACATCCAGAAGGCCCAAGTGTCTGGACAAGGTGACTCACTGCACGAGCATATCGCAAAT
CTGGCTGGTTCACCCGCTATTAAGAAGGGTATTCTCCAGACCGTGAAAGTCGTGGACGAGCTGGTCAAGG
TGATGGGTCGCCATAAACCAGAGAACATTGTCATCGAGATGGCCAGGGAAAACCAGACTACCCAGAAGGG
ACAGAAGAACAGCAGGGAGCGGATGAAAAGAATTGAGGAAGGGATTAAGGAGCTCGGGTCACAGATCCTT
AAAGAGCACCCGGTGGAAAACACCCAGCTTCAGAATGAGAAGCTCTATCTGTACTACCTTCAAAATGGAC
GCGATATGTATGTGGACCAAGAGCTTGATATCAACAGGCTCTCAGACTACGACGTGGACCACATCGTCCC
TCAGAGCTTCCTCAAAGACGACTCAATTGACAATAAGGTGCTGACTCGCTCAGACAAGAACCGGGGAAAG
TCAGATAACGTGCCCTCAGAGGAAGTCGTGAAAAAGATGAAGAACTATTGGCGCCAGCTTCTGAACGCAA
AGCTAATCACTCAGCGGAAGTTCGACAATCTCACTAAGGCTGAGAGGGGCGGACTGAGCGAACTGGACAA
AGCAGGATTCATTAAACGGCAACTTGTGGAGACTCGGCAGATTACTAAACATGTAGCCCAAATCCTTGAC
TCACGCATGAATACCAAGTACGACGAAAACGACAAACTTATCCGCGAGGTGAAGGTGATTACCCTGAAGT
CCAAGCTGGTCAGCGATTTCAGAAAGGACTTTCAATTCTACAAAGTGCGGGAGATCAATAACTATCATCA
TGCTCATGACGCATATCTGAATGCCGTGGTGGGAACCGCCCTAATCAAGAAGTACCCAAAGCTGGAAAGC
GAGTTCGTGTACGGAGACTACAAGGTCTACGACGTGCGCAAGATGATTGCCAAATCTGAGCAGGAGATCG
GAAAGGCCACCGCAAAGTACTTCTTCTACAGCAACATCATGAATTTCTTCAAGACCGAAATCACCCTTGC
AAACGGTGAGATCCGGAAGAGGCCGCTCATCGAGACTAATGGGGAGACTGGCGAAATCGTGTGGGACAAG
GGCAGAGATTTCGCTACCGTGCGCAAAGTGCTTTCTATGCCTCAAGTGAACATCGTGAAGAAAACCGAGG
TGCAAACCGGAGGCTTTTCTAAGGAATCAATCCTCCCCAAGCGCAACTCCGACAAGCTCATTGCAAGGAA
GAAGGATTGGGACCCTAAGAAGTACGGCGGATTCGATTCACCAACTGTGGCTTATTCTGTCCTGGTCGTG
GCTAAGGTGGAAAAAGGAAAGTCTAAGAAGCTCAAGAGCGTGAAGGAACTGCTGGGTATCACCATTATGG
AGCGCAGCTCCTTCGAGAAGAACCCAATTGACTTTCTCGAAGCCAAAGGTTACAAGGAAGTCAAGAAGGA
CCTTATCATCAAGCTCCCAAAGTATAGCCTGTTCGAACTGGAGAATGGGCGGAAGCGGATGCTCGCCTCC
GCTGGCGAACTTCAGAAGGGTAATGAGCTGGCTCTCCCCTCCAAGTACGTGAATTTCCTCTACCTTGCAA
GCCATTACGAGAAGCTGAAGGGGAGCCCCGAGGACAACGAGCAAAAGCAACTGTTTGTGGAGCAGCATAA
GCATTATCTGGACGAGATCATTGAGCAGATTTCCGAGTTTTCTAAACGCGTCATTCTCGCTGATGCCAAC
CTCGATAAAGTCCTTAGCGCATACAATAAGCACAGAGACAAACCAATTCGGGAGCAGGCTGAGAATATCA
TCCACCTGTTCACCCTCACCAATCTTGGTGCCCCTGCCGCATTCAAGTACTTCGACACCACCATCGACCG
GAAACGCTATACCTCCACCAAAGAAGTGCTGGACGCCACCCTCATCCACCAGAGCATCACCGGACTTTAC
GAAACTCGGATTGACCTCTCACAGCTCGGAGGGGATGAGGGAGCTCCCAAGAAAAAGCGCAAGGTAGGTA
GTTCCGGATCCTAGACTCTCGAGGCGAATTTCTTATGATTTATGATTTTTATTATTAAATAAGTTATAAA
AAAAATAAGTGTATACAAATTTTAAAGTGACTCTTAGGTTTTAAAACGAAAATTCTTATTCTTGAGTAAC
TCTTTCCTGTAGGTCAGGTTGCTTTCTCAGGTATAGCATGAGGTCGCTCTTATTGACCACACCTCTACCG
GCATGCCGAGCAAATGCCTGCAAATCGCTCCCCATTTCTCTAGAGCGGCCGTGGTATCGTTTAGATTGGC
AATTACAGTGTCTTAGCTCACATGCTTATAACTAATTACATGACTCGAAGACATAAAAAACAAAAAAAGC
ACCACCGACTCGGTGCCACTTTTTCAAGTTGATAACGGACTAGCCTTATTTTAACTTGCTATTTCTAGCT
CTAAAACCCATGATCCTAGTTAAGAACGATCATTTATCTTTCACTGCGGAGAAGTTTCGAACGCCGAAAC
ATGCGCACCAACTTTCACTTCTACAGCGTTTGACCAAAATCTTTTGAACAGAACATTGTAGGGTGTGAAA
AAATGCGCACCTTTACCGCTAGCCCAAGAGGGCACTACAAAATCTAGAGTTGTACTTCAAACGTACATGT
AATCACCTTGTATATACTCGAAAGAAAACATCAAGTTTCTGTATAAATATGAGTGAAAGCATAATCATAC
ATTATCTTTTCAAAGATTGTCCGCGGTGGAGCTCCAGCTTTTGTTCCCTTTAGTGAGGGTTAATTGCGCG
CTTGGCGTAATCATGGTCATAGCTGTTTCCTGTGTGAAATTGTTATCCGCTCACAATTCCACACAACATA
CGAGCCGGAAGCATAAAGTGTAAAGCCTGGGGTGCCTAATGAGTGAGCTAACTCACATTAATTGCGTTGC
GCTCACTGCCCGCTTTCCAGTCGGGAAACCTGTCGTGCCAGCTGCATTAATGAATCGGCCAACGCGCGGG
GAGAGGCGGTTTGCGTATTGGGCGCTCTTCCGCTTCCTCGCTCACTGACTCGCTGCGCTCGGTCGTTCGG
CTGCGGCGAGCGGTATCAGCTCACTCAAAGGCGGTAATACGGTTATCCACAGAATCAGGGGATAACGCAG
GAAAGAACATGTGAGCAAAAGGCCAGCAAAAGGCCAGGAACCGTAAAAAGGCCGCGTTGCTGGCGTTTTT
CCATAGGCTCCGCCCCCCTGACGAGCATCACAAAAATCGACGCTCAAGTCAGAGGTGGCGAAACCCGACA
GGACTATAAAGATACCAGGCGTTTCCCCCTGGAAGCTCCCTCGTGCGCTCTCCTGTTCCGACCCTGCCGC
TTACCGGATACCTGTCCGCCTTTCTCCCTTCGGGAAGCGTGGCGCTTTCTCATAGCTCACGCTGTAGGTA
TCTCAGTTCGGTGTAGGTCGTTCGCTCCAAGCTGGGCTGTGTGCACGAACCCCCCGTTCAGCCCGACCGC
TGCGCCTTATCCGGTAACTATCGTCTTGAGTCCAACCCGGTAAGACACGACTTATCGCCACTGGCAGCAG
CCACTGGTAACAGGATTAGCAGAGCGAGGTATGTAGGCGGTGCTACAGAGTTCTTGAAGTGGTGGCCTAA
CTACGGCTACACTAGAAGAACAGTATTTGGTATCTGCGCTCTGCTGAAGCCAGTTACCTTCGGAAAAAGA
GTTGGTAGCTCTTGATCCGGCAAACAAACCACCGCTGGTAGCGGTGGTTTTTTTGTTTGCAAGCAGCAGA
TTACGCGCAGAAAAAAAGGATCTCAAGAAGATCCTTTGATCTTTTCTACGGGGTCTGACGCTCAGTGGAA
CGAAAACTCACGTTAAGGGATTTTGGTCATGAGATTATCAAAAAGGATCTTCACCTAGATCCTTTTAAAT
TAAAAATGAAGTTTTAAATCAATCTAAAGTATATATGAGTAAACTTGGTCTGACAGTTACCAATGCTTAA
TCAGTGAGGCACCTATCTCAGCGATCTGTCTATTTCGTTCATCCATAGTTGCCTGACTCCCCGTCGTGTA
GATAACTACGATACGGGAGGGCTTACCATCTGGCCCCAGTGCTGCAATGATACCGCGAGACCCACGCTCA
CCGGCTCCAGATTTATCAGCAATAAACCAGCCAGCCGGAAGGGCCGAGCGCAGAAGTGGTCCTGCAACTT
TATCCGCCTCCATCCAGTCTATTAATTGTTGCCGGGAAGCTAGAGTAAGTAGTTCGCCAGTTAATAGTTT
GCGCAACGTTGTTGCCATTGCTACAGGCATCGTGGTGTCACGCTCGTCGTTTGGTATGGCTTCATTCAGC
TCCGGTTCCCAACGATCAAGGCGAGTTACATGATCCCCCATGTTGTGCAAAAAAGCGGTTAGCTCCTTCG
GTCCTCCGATCGTTGTCAGAAGTAAGTTGGCCGCAGTGTTATCACTCATGGTTATGGCAGCACTGCATAA
TTCTCTTACTGTCATGCCATCCGTAAGATGCTTTTCTGTGACTGGTGAGTACTCAACCAAGTCATTCTGA
GAATAGTGTATGCGGCGACCGAGTTGCTCTTGCCCGGCGTCAATACGGGATAATACCGCGCCACATAGCA
GAACTTTAAAAGTGCTCATCATTGGAAAACGTTCTTCGGGGCGAAAACTCTCAAGGATCTTACCGCTGTT
GAGATCCAGTTCGATGTAACCCACTCGTGCACCCAACTGATCTTCAGCATCTTTTACTTTCACCAGCGTT
TCTGGGTGAGCAAAAACAGGAAGGCAAAATGCCGCAAAAAAGGGAATAAGGGCGACACGGAAATGTTGAA
TACTCATACTCTTCCTTTTTCAATATTATTGAAGCATTTATCAGGGTTATTGTCTCATGAGCGGATACAT
ATTTGAATGTATTTAGAAAAATAAACAAATAGGGGTTCCGCGCACATTTCCCCGAAAAGTGCCACCTGAA
CGAAGCATCTGTGCTTCATTTTGTAGAACAAAAATGCAACGCGAGAGCGCTAATTTTTCAAACAAAGAAT
CTGAGCTGCATTTTTACAGAACAGAAATGCAACGCGAAAGCGCTATTTTACCAACGAAGAATCTGTGCTT
CATTTTTGTAAAACAAAAATGCAACGCGAGAGCGCTAATTTTTCAAACAAAGAATCTGAGCTGCATTTTT
ACAGAACAGAAATGCAACGCGAGAGCGCTATTTTACCAACAAAGAATCTATACTTCTTTTTTGTTCTACA
AAAATGCATCCCGAGAGCGCTATTTTTCTAACAAAGCATCTTAGATTACTTTTTTTCTCCTTTGTGCGCT
CTATAATGCAGTCTCTTGATAACTTTTTGCACTGTAGGTCCGTTAAGGTTAGAAGAAGGCTACTTTGGTG
TCTATTTTCTCTTCCATAAAAAAAGCCTGACTCCACTTCCCGCGTTTACTGATTACTAGCGAAGCTGCGG
GTGCATTTTTTCAAGATAAAGGCATCCCCGATTATATTCTATACCGATGTGGATTGCGCATACTTTGTGA
ACAGAAAGTGATAGCGTTGATGATTCTTCATTGGTCAGAAAATTATGAACGGTTTCTTCTATTTTGTCTC
TATATACTACGTATAGGAAATGTTTACATTTTCGTATTGTTTTCGATTCACTCTATGAATAGTTCTTACT
ACAATTTTTTTGTCTAAAGAGTAATACTAGAGATAAACATAAAAAATGTAGAGGTCGAGTTTAGATGCAA
GTTCAAGGAGCGAAAGGTGGATGGGTAGGTTATATAGGGATATAGCACAGAGATATATAGCAAAGAGATA
CTTTTGAGCAATGTTTGTGGAAGCGGTATTCGCAATATTTTAGTAGCTCGTTACAGTCCGGTGCGTTTTT
GGTTTTTTGAAAGTGCGTCTTCAGAGCGCTTTTGGTTTTCAAAAGCGCTCTGAAGTTCCTATACTTTCTA
GAGAATAGGAACTTCGGAATAGGAACTTCAAAGCGTTTCCGAAAACGAGCGCTTCCGAAAATGCAACGCG
AGCTGCGCACATACAGCTCACTGTTCACGTCGCACCTATATCTGCGTGTTGCCTGTATATATATATACAT
GAGAAGAACGGCATAGTGCGTGTTTATGCTTAAATGCGTACTTATATGCGTCTATTTATGTAGGATGAAA
GGTAGTCTAGTACCTCCTGTGATATTATCCCATTCCATGCGGGGTATCGTATGCTTCCTTCAGCACTACC
CTTTAGCTGTTCTATATGCTGCCACTCCTCAATTGGATTAGTCTCATCCTTCAATGCTATCATTTCCTTT
GATATTGGATCATACTAAGAAACCATTATTATCATGACATTAACCTATAAAAATAGGCGTATCACGAGGC
CCTTTCGTCTCGCGCGTTTCGGTGATGACGGTGAAAACCTCTGACACATGCAGCTCCCGGAGACGGTCAC
AGCTTGTCTGTAAGCGGATGCCGGGAGCAGACAAGCCCGTCAGGGCGCGTCAGCGGGTGTTGGCGGGTGT
CGGGGCTGGCTTAACTATGCGGCATCAGAGCAGATTGTACTGAGAGTGCACCATACCACCTTTTCAATTC
ATCATTTTTTTTTTATTCTTTTTTTTGATTTCGGTTTCCTTGAAATTTTTTTGATTCGGTAATCTCCGAA
CAGAAGGAAGAACGAAGGAAGGAGCACAGACTTAGATTGGTATATATACGCATATGTAGTGTTGAAGAAA
CATGAAATTGCCCAGTATTCTTAACCCAACTGCACAGAACAAAAACCTGCAGGAAACGAAGATAAATCAT
GTCGAAAGCTACATATAAGGAACGTGCTGCTACTCATCCTAGTCCTGTTGCTGCCAAGCTATTTAATATC
ATGCACGAAAAGCAAACAAACTTGTGTGCTTCATTGGATGTTCGTACCACCAAGGAATTACTGGAGTTAG
TTGAAGCATTAGGTCCCAAAATTTGTTTACTAAAAACACATGTGGATATCTTGACTGATTTTTCCATGGA
GGGCACAGTTAAGCCGCTAAAGGCATTATCCGCCAAGTACAATTTTTTACTCTTCGAAGACAGAAAATTT
GCTGACATTGGTAATACAGTCAAATTGCAGTACTCTGCGGGTGTATACAGAATAGCAGAATGGGCAGACA
TTACGAATGCACACGGTGTGGTGGGCCCAGGTATTGTTAGCGGTTTGAAGCAGGCGGCAGAAGAAGTAAC
AAAGGAACCTAGAGGCCTTTTGATGTTAGCAGAATTGTCATGCAAGGGCTCCCTATCTACTGGAGAATAT
ACTAAGGGTACTGTTGACATTGCGAAGAGCGACAAAGATTTTGTTATCGGCTTTATTGCTCAAAGAGACA
TGGGTGGAAGAGATGAAGGTTACGATTGGTTGATTATGACACCCGGTGTGGGTTTAGATGACAAGGGAGA
CGCATTGGGTCAACAGTATAGAACCGTGGATGATGTGGTCTCTACAGGATCTGACATTATTATTGTTGGA
AGAGGACTATTTGCAAAGGGAAGGGATGCTAAGGTAGAGGGTGAACGTTACAGAAAAGCAGGCTGGGAAG
CATATTTGAGAAGATGCGGCCAGCAAAACTAAAAAACTGTATTATAAGTAAATGCATGTATACTAAACTC
ACAAATTAGAGCTTCAATTTAATTATATCAGTTATTACCCTATGCGGTGTGAAATACCGCACAGATGCGT
AAGGAGAAAATACCGCATCAGGAAATTGTAAGCGTTAATATTTTGTTAAAATTCGCGTTAAATTTTTGTT
AAATCAGCTCATTTTTTAACCAATAGGCCGAAATCGGCAAAATCCCTTATAAATCAAAAGAATAGACCGA
GATAGGGT
[37 nt withheld, positions 10789-10825]
AAAGAACGTGGACTCCAACGTCAAAGG
[49 nt withheld, positions 10853-10901]
T
[91 nt withheld, positions 10903-10993]
G
[124 nt withheld, positions 10995-11118]
CCATTCGCCATTCAGGCTGCGCAACTGTTGGGAAGGGCGATCGGTGCGGGCCTCTTCGCTATTACGCCAG
CTGGCGAAAGGGGGATGTGCTGCAAGGCGATTAAGTTGGGTAACGCCAGGGTTTTCCCAGTCACGACGTT
Features (pLannotate 1.2.2; 24 found; start..end, strand, type, name):
     27..45      +  promoter       T7 promoter: promoter for bacteriophage T7 RNA polymerase
     54..107     -  misc_feature   MCS (fragment): pBluescript multiple cloning site
    132..798     +  promoter       GAP promoter: S. cerevisiae TDH3; promoter for glyceraldehyde-3-phosphate dehydrogenase
    833..4936    +  CDS            cas9: CAS9_STRP1 - Also known as csn1 From Streptococcus pyogenes serotype M1.
   4994..5181    +  terminator     ADH1 terminator: S. cerevisiae ADH1; transcription terminator for the S. cerevisiae alcohol dehydrogenase 1 (ADH1) gene
   5299..5318    -  terminator     SUP4 terminator: transcription terminator for the S. cerevisiae SUP4 tRNA gene
   5323..5397    -  misc_RNA       gRNA scaffold: guide RNA scaffold for the Streptococcus pyogenes CRISPR/Cas9 system
   5418..5686    -  promoter       SNR52 promoter: promoter for the S. cerevisiae small nucleolar RNA gene SNR52
   5717..5735    -  promoter       T3 promoter: promoter for bacteriophage T3 RNA polymerase
   5778..5800    -  protein_bind   lac operator (fragment): The lac repressor binds to the lac operator to inhibit transcription in E. coli. This inhibition can be relieved by adding lactose or isopropyl-β-D-thiogalactopyranoside (IPTG). lac repressor encoded by lacI
   5804..5834    -  promoter       lac promoter: promoter for the E. coli lac operon
   5849..5870    -  protein_bind   CAP binding site: CAP binding activates transcription in the presence of cAMP. E. coli catabolite activator protein
   5883..5975    -  CDS            lacI (fragment): lac repressor; lacI; The lac repressor binds to the lac operator to inhibit transcription in E. coli. This inhibition can be relieved by adding lactose or isopropyl-β-D-thiogalactopyranoside (IPTG).
   6158..6746    -  rep_origin     ori: high-copy-number ColE1/pMB1/pBR322/pUC origin of replication
   6917..7777    -  CDS            AmpR: β-lactamase; bla; confers resistance to ampicillin, carbenicillin, and related antibiotics
   7778..7882    -  promoter       AmpR promoter: bla
   7909..9251    -  rep_origin     2μ ori: yeast 2μ plasmid origin of replication
   9319..9354    +  CDS            rop (fragment): Rop protein, which maintains plasmids at low copy number; rop
   9456..9505    +  misc_feature   bom (fragment): basis of mobility region from pBR322
   9513..9728    +  promoter       URA3 promoter: S. cerevisiae URA3
   9729..10532   +  CDS            URA3: orotidine-5'-phosphate decarboxylase, required for uracil biosynthesis; S. cerevisiae URA3; yeast auxotrophic marker, counterselectable with 5-fluoroorotic acid (5-FOA)
  10611..10662   +  misc_feature   bom (fragment): basis of mobility region from pBR322
  10690..11118   -  rep_origin     f1 ori (sequence partly withheld): f1 bacteriophage origin of replication; arrow indicates direction of (+) strand synthesis
  11122..19      -  CDS            lacZα (fragment) (across the origin): LacZα fragment of β-galactosidase; lacZ fragment
