[The description below was written by a language model from this plasmid's Addgene catalogue record and pLannotate feature annotations shown in this document.]
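Description:
pML104-LEU2-3 is a yeast CRISPR/Cas9 plasmid built on the pML104 backbone, an E. coli–S. cerevisiae shuttle vector that carries both the nuclease and a single guide RNA on one episome. In bacteria it replicates from a high-copy ColE1/pUC-type origin and is selected with ampicillin through the AmpR β-lactamase gene. In yeast it is maintained by the 2μ origin and selected by uracil prototrophy through URA3 under its own promoter. Because URA3 is counterselectable with 5-fluoroorotic acid, the plasmid can be removed from cells once editing is complete. An f1 origin and remnants of a pBluescript-type lacZα/MCS region, flanked by T7 and T3 promoters, are also present from the parental backbone.

The payload consists of two expression units. Streptococcus pyogenes Cas9 is driven by the strong constitutive TDH3 (GAP) promoter and terminated by the ADH1 terminator. On the opposite strand, the RNA polymerase III SNR52 promoter transcribes a 20-nucleotide guide fused to the S. pyogenes gRNA scaffold, ending at the SUP4 tRNA terminator. The guide was inserted as a short oligonucleotide duplex between SwaI and BclI sites, both of which were destroyed during cloning.

The record is inconsistent about the target. The plasmid name and insert field describe a LEU2 (YCL018W) guide, whereas the purpose statement and gene link name RER2 (YBR002C), so the target should be confirmed against the guide sequence before use. The plasmid is intended for Cas9-directed cleavage and genome editing in budding yeast, and it was deposited in connection with a study of genetic modifiers of gene essentiality.
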