Addgene plasmid #232894: pML104-LEU2-3
Purpose: Plasmid expressing Cas9 and gRNA GTTCTTAACTAGGATCATGG which targets the RER2 gene.
Depositing lab: Jolanda Van Leeuwen. Depositing organization: University of Massachusetts, Worcester. Publication: The modifiers that cause changes in gene essentiality. Batte A, Bosch-Guiteras N, Pons C, Ota M, Lopes M, Sharma S, Tellini N, Paltenghi C, Conti M, Kan KT, Ho UL, Wiederkehr M, Barraud J, Ashe M, Aloy P, Liti G, Chabes A, Parts L, van Leeuwen J. Cell Syst. 2026 Mar 2:101515. doi: 10.1016/j.cels.2025.101515. PubMed 41775267.
Backbone
  Vector backbone: pML104
  Backbone manufacturer: Laughery et al, 2015, Yeast
  Backbone size w/o insert (bp): 11240
  Vector type: Yeast Expression, CRISPR
  Selectable markers: URA3
Growth in bacteria
  Bacterial resistance: Ampicillin, 100 μg/mL
  Growth temperature: 37°C
  Growth strain: DH5alpha
  Copy number: High Copy
Gene/Insert
  Gene/Insert name: LEU2 gRNA (alt name: YCL018W)
  gRNA/shRNA sequence: GTTCTTAACTAGGATCATGG
  Species: S. cerevisiae (budding yeast)
  Insert size (bp): 33
  Entrez Gene: RER2 (a.k.a. YBR002C)
  Promoter: snR52
  Cloning method: Restriction Enzyme; 5′ cloning site SwaI (destroyed during cloning); 3′ cloning site BclI (destroyed during cloning)
  Sequencing primers: 5′ -
Terms and licenses: Academic/Nonprofit Terms; Industry Terms: Not Available to Industry
How to cite: pML104-LEU2-3 was a gift from Jolanda Van Leeuwen (Addgene plasmid # 232894 ; http://n2t.net/addgene:232894 ; RRID:Addgene_232894)
